>Addgene plasmid #103627 | LSB-hsa-miR-548a-5p | depositor full sequence | sequence record 196302 | Full Sequence
AATTGAGGGGATAACGCAGGAAAGAACATGTGAGCAAAAGGCCAGCAAAAGGCCAGGAACCGTAAAAAGG
CCGCGTTGCTGGCGTTTTTCCATAGGCTCCGCCCCCCTGACGAGCATCACAAAAATCGACGCTCAAGTCA
GAGGTGGCGAAACCCGACAGGACTATAAAGATACCAGGCGTTTCCCCCTGGAAGCTCCCTCGTGCGCTCT
CCTGTTCCGACCCTGCCGCTTACCGGATACCTGTCCGCCTTTCTCCCTTCGGGAAGCGTGGCGCTTTCTC
ATAGCTCACGCTGTAGGTATCTCAGTTCGGTGTAGGTCGTTCGCTCCAAGCTGGGCTGTGTGCACGAACC
CCCCGTTCAGCCCGACCGCTGCGCCTTATCCGGTAACTATCGTCTTGAGTCCAACCCGGTAAGACACGAC
TTATCGCCACTGGCAGCAGCCACTGGTAACAGGATTAGCAGAGCGAGGTATGTAGGCGGTGCTACAGAGT
TCTTGAAGTGGTGGCCTAACTACGGCTACACTAGAAGAACAGTATTTGGTATCTGCGCTCTGCTGAAGCC
AGTTACCTTCGGAAAAAGAGTTGGTAGCTCTTGATCCGGCAAACAAACCACCGCTGGTAGCGGTGGTTTT
TTTGTTTGCAAGCAGCAGATTACGCGCAGAAAAAAAGGATCTCAAGAAGATCCTTTGATCTTTTCTACGG
GGTCTGACGCTCAGTGGAACGAAAACTCACGTTAAGGGATTTTGGTCATGAGATTATCAAAAAGGATCTT
CACCTAGATCCTTTTAAATTAAAAATGAAGTTTTAAATCAATCTAAAGTATATATGAGTAAACTTGGTCT
GACAGTTACCAATGCTTAATCAGTGAGGCACCTATCTCAGCGATCTGTCTATTTCGTTCATCCATAGTTG
CCTGACTCCCCGTCGTGTAGATAACTACGATACGGGAGGGCTTACCATCTGGCCCCAGTGCTGCAATGAT
ACCGCGAGAACCACGCTCACCGGCTCCAGATTTATCAGCAATAAACCAGCCAGCCGGAAGGGCCGAGCGC
AGAAGTGGTCCTGCAACTTTATCCGCCTCCATCCAGTCTATTAATTGTTGCCGGGAAGCTAGAGTAAGTA
GTTCGCCAGTTAATAGTTTGCGCAACGTTGTTGCCATTGCTACAGGCATCGTGGTGTCACGCTCGTCGTT
TGGTATGGCTTCATTCAGCTCCGGTTCCCAACGATCAAGGCGAGTTACATGATCCCCCATGTTGTGCAAA
AAAGCGGTTAGCTCCTTCGGTCCTCCGATCGTTGTCAGAAGTAAGTTGGCCGCAGTGTTATCACTCATGG
TTATGGCAGCACTGCATAATTCTCTTACTGTCATGCCATCCGTAAGATGCTTTTCTGTGACTGGTGAGTA
CTCAACCAAGTCATTCTGAGAATAGTGTATGCGGCGACCGAGTTGCTCTTGCCCGGCGTCAATACGGGAT
AATACCGCGCCACATAGCAGAACTTTAAAAGTGCTCATCATTGGAAAACGTTCTTCGGGGCGAAAACTCT
CAAGGATCTTACCGCTGTTGAGATCCAGTTCGATGTAACCCACTCGTGCACCCAACTGATCTTCAGCATC
TTTTACTTTCACCAGCGTTTCTGGGTGAGCAAAAACAGGAAGGCAAAATGCCGCAAAAAAGGGAATAAGG
GCGACACGGAAATGTTGAATACTCATACTCTTCCTTTTTCAATATTATTGAAGCATTTATCAGGGTTATT
GTCTCATGAGCGGATACATATTTGAATGTAGCTCCGAATTTCTCGAGGGCTTGTCGACGACGGCGGTCTC
CGTCGTCAGGATCATGAATTCGACCCGCCTGCCACCATGACCGAGTACAAGCCCACGGTGCGCCTCGCCA
CCCGCGACGACGTCCCCCGGGCCGTACGCACCCTCGCCGCCGCGTTCGCCGACTACCCCGCCACGCGCCA
CACCGTCGACCCGGACCGCCACATCGAGCGGGTCACCGAGCTGCAAGAACTCTTCCTCACGCGCGTCGGG
CTCGACATCGGCAAGGTGTGGGTCGCGGACGACGGCGCCGCGGTGGCGGTCTGGACCACGCCGGAGAGCG
TCGAAGCGGGGGCGGTGTTCGCCGAGATCGGCCCGCGCATGGCCGAGTTGAGCGGTTCCCGGCTGGCCGC
GCAGCAACAGATGGAAGGCCTCCTGGCGCCGCACCGGCCCAAGGAGCCCGCGTGGTTCCTGGCCACCGTC
GGCGTCTCGCCCGACCACCAGGGCAAGGGTCTGGGCAGCGCCGTCGTGCTCCCCGGAGTGGAGGCGGCCG
AGCGCGCCGGGGTGCCCGCCTTCCTGGAGACATCCGCGCCCCGCAACCTCCCCTTCTACGAGCGGCTCGG
CTTCACCGTCACCGCCGACGTCGAGGTGCCCGAAGGACCGCGCACCTGGTGCATGACCCGCAAGCCCGGT
GCCTGATACGCGTGAATTCACTCCTCAGGTGCAGGCTGCCTATCAGAAGGTGGTGGCTGGTGTGGCCAAT
GCCCTGGCTCACAAATACCACTGAGATCTTTTTCCCTCTGCCAAAAATTATGGGGACATCATGAAGCCCC
TTGAGCATCTGACTTCTGGCTAATAAAGGAAATTTATTTTCATTGCAATAGTGTGTTGGAATTTTTTGTG
TCTCTCACTCGGAAGGACATATGGGAGGGCAAATCATTTAAAACATCAGAATGAGTATTTGGTTTAGAGT
TTGGCAACATATGCCCATATGCTGGCTGCCATGAACAAAGGTTGGCTATAAAGAGGTCATCAGTATATGA
AACAGCCCCCTGCTGTCCATTCCTTATTCCATAGAAAAGCCTTGACTTGAGGTTAGATTTTTTTTATATT
TTGTTTTGTGTTATTTTTTTCTTTAACATCCCTAAAATTTTCCTTACATGTTTTACTAGCCAGATTTTTC
CTCCTCTCCTGACTACTCCCAGTCATAGCTGTCCCTCTTCTCTTATGGAGATCCCTCGACCTGCAGCCCA
AGCTTGAATTCTCTAGAATTACCCTGTTATCCCTATGCTTGGTTTACCGAGCTCTTATTGGTTTTCAAAC
TTCATTGACTGTGCCCAACGCGCCTGGGAGCTCACGGGGACAGCCCCCCCCCAAAGCCCCCAGGGATGTA
ATTACGTCCCTCCCCCGCTAGGGGGCAGCAGCGAGCCGCCCGGGGCTCCGCTCCGGTCCGGCGCTCCCCC
CGCATCCCCGAGCCGGCAGCGTGCGGGGACAGCCCGGGCACGGGGAAGGTGGCACGGGATCGCTTTCCTC
TGAACGCTTCTCGCTGCTCTTTGAGCCTGCAGACACCTGGGGGGATACGGGGAAAAAGCTAGGCTGAAAG
ACCGGTTCTTAGAATGACACGCGCCTGGGAGCTCACGGGGACAGCCCCCCCCCAAAGCCCCCAGGGATGT
AATTACGTCCCTCCCCCGCTAGGGGGCAGCAGCGAGCCGCCCGGGGCTCCGCTCCGGTCCGGCGCTCCCC
CCGCATCCCCGAGCCGGCAGCGTGCGGGGACAGCCCGGGCACGGGGAAGGTGGCACGGGATCGCTTTCCT
CTGAACGCTTCTCGCTGCTCTTTGAGCCTGCAGACACCTGGGGGGATACGGGGAAAAAGCTAACTTCTGA
GACGACAACTTTGTATAGAAAAGTTGGCTCCGAATTCGCCCTTGACAGCAGAGATCCAGTTTGGTTAATT
AATTGGCTCCGGTGCCCGTCAGTGGGCAGAGCGCACATCGCCCACAGTCCCCGAGAAGTTGTGGGGAGGG
GTCGGCAATTGAACCGGTGCCTAGAGAAGGTGGCGCGGGGTAAACTGGGAAAGTGATGTCGTGTACTGGC
TCCGCCTTTTTCCCGAGGGTGGGGGAGAACCGTATATAAGTGCAGTAGTCGCCGTGAACGTTCTTTTTCG
CAACGGGTTTGCCGCCAGAACACAGGTAAGTGCCGTGTGTGGTTCCCGCGGGCCTGGCCTCTTTACGGGT
TATGGCCCTTGCGTGCCTTGAATTACTTCCACCTGGCTGCAGTACGTGATTCTTGATCCCGAGCTTCGGG
TTGGAAGTGGGTGGGAGAGTTCGAGGCCTTGCGCTTAAGGAGCCCCTTCGCCTCGTGCTTGAGTTGAGGC
CTGGCCTGGGCGCTGGGGCCGCCGCGTGCGAATCTGGTGGCACCTTCGCGCCTGTCTCGCTGCTTTCGAT
AAGTCTCTAGCCATTTAAAATTTTTGATGACCTGCTGCGACGCTTTTTTTCTGGCAAGATAGTCTTGTAA
ATGCGGGCCAAGATCTGCACACTGGTATTTCGGTTTTTGGGGCCGCGGGCGGCGACGGGGCCCGTGCGTC
CCAGCGCACATGTTCGGCGAGGCGGGGCCTGCGAGCGCGGCCACCGAGAATCGGACGGGGGTAGTCTCAA
GCTGGCCGGCCTGCTCTGGTGCCTGGCCTCGCGCCGCCGTGTATCGCCCCGCCCTGGGCGGCAAGGCTGG
CCCGGTCGGCACCAGTTGCGTGAGCGGAAAGATGGCCGCTTCCCGGCCCTGCTGCAGGGAGCTCAAAATG
GAGGACGCGGCGCTCGGGAGAGCGGGCGGGTGAGTCACCCACACAAAGGAAAAGGGCCTTTCCGTCCTCA
GCCGTCGCTTCATGTGACTCCACGGAGTACCGGGCGCCGTCCAGGCACCTCGATTAGTTCTCGAGCTTTT
GGAGTACGTCGTCTTTAGGTTGGGGGGAGGGGTTTTATGCGATGGAGTTTCCCCACACTGAGTGGGTGGA
GACTGAAGTTAGGCCAGCTTGGCACTTGATGTAATTCTCCTTGGAATTTGCCCTTTTTGAGTTTGGATCT
TGGTTCATTCTCAAGCCTCAGACAGTGGTTCAAAGTTTTTTTCTTCCATTTCAGGTGTCGTGAGAAGGGC
GAATTCGACCCAAGTTTGTACAAAAAAGCAGGCTGGATCCAGGTGCCACCATGGTGAGCGAGCTGATTAA
GGAGAACATGCACATGAAGCTGTACATGGAGGGCACCGTGAACAACCACCACTTCAAGTGCACATCCGAG
GGCGAAGGCAAGCCCTACGAGGGCACCCAGACCATGAGAATCAAGGCGGTCGAGGGCGGCCCTCTCCCCT
TCGCCTTCGACATCCTGGCTACCAGCTTCATGTACGGCAGCAAAACCTTCATCAACCACACCCAGGGCAT
CCCCGACTTCTTTAAGCAGTCCTTCCCCGAGGGCTTCACATGGGAGAGAGTCACCACATACGAAGATGGG
GGCGTGCTGACCGCTACCCAGGACACCAGCCTCCAGGACGGCTGCCTCATCTACAACGTCAAGATCAGAG
GGGTGAACTTCCCATCCAACGGCCCTGTGATGCAGAAGAAAACACTCGGCTGGGAGGCCTCCACCGAGAC
ACTGTACCCCGCTGACGGCGGCCTGGAAGGCAGAGCCGACATGGCCCTGAAGCTCGTGGGCGGGGGCCAC
CTGATCTGCAACCTTAAGACCACATACAGATCCAAGAAACCCGCTAAGAACCTCAAGATGCCCGGCGTCT
ACTATGTGGACAGGAGACTGGAAAGAATCAAGGAGGCCGACAAAGAGACATACGTCGAGCAGCACGAGGT
GGCTGTGGCCAGATACTGCGACCTCCCTAGCAAACTGGGGCACAAACTTAATTGAGAATTCTACCACCCA
GCTTTCTTGTACAAAGTGGTACGTCTCAAGACCAGAGGTCTCTGCTTTCAGGCCTGGTAAAACTCGCAAT
TACTTTTGGTAAAACTCGCAATTACTTTTGGTAAAACTCGCAATTACTTTTGGTAAAACTCGCAATTACT
TTTCAACCAGAAGAGACCTGTGCTTCACTCCTCAGGTGCAGGCTGCCTATCAGAAGGTGGTGGCTGGTGT
GGCCAATGCCCTGGCTCACAAATACCACTGAGATCTTTTTCCCTCTGCCAAAAATTATGGGGACATCATG
AAGCCCCTTGAGCATCTGACTTCTGGCTAATAAAGGAAATTTATTTTCATTGCAATAGTGTGTTGGAATT
TTTTGTGTCTCTCACTCGGAAGGACATATGGGAGGGCAAATCATTTAAAACATCAGAATGAGTATTTGGT
TTAGAGTTTGGCAACATATGCCCATATGCTGGCTGCCATGAACAAAGGTTGGCTATAAAGAGGTCATCAG
TATATGAAACAGCCCCCTGCTGTCCATTCCTTATTCCATAGAAAAGCCTTGACTTGAGGTTAGATTTTTT
TTATATTTTGTTTTGTGTTATTTTTTTCTTTAACATCCCTAAAATTTTCCTTACATGTTTTACTAGCCAG
ATTTTTCCTCCTCTCCTGACTACTCCCAGTCATAGCTGTCCCTCTTCTCTTATGGAGATCCCGAGCGGTG
CGTTTTTATGCTTGTAGTATTGTATAATGTTTTTAAGATCCAAGCTTCTGACCTCTTCTCTTCCTCCCAC
AGGGCCTCGAGACAATTGCATCGATGGTACCAGTGAAAGTCTGCAATGAATTCGAGTTGGCGCGCCTGTC
ATTCTAAATCTCTCTTTCAGCCTAAAGCTTTTTCCCCGTATCCCCCCAGGTGTCTGCAGGCTCAAAGAGC
AGCGAGAAGCGTTCAGAGGAAAGCGATCCCGTGCCACCTTCCCCGTGCCCGGGCTGTCCCCGCACGCTGC
CGGCTCGGGGATGCGGGGGGAGCGCCGGACCGGAGCGGAGCCCCGGGCGGCTCGCTGCTGCCCCCTAGCG
GGGGAGGGACGTAATTACATCCCTGGGGGCTTTGGGAGGGGGCTGTCCCCGTGAGCTCCCAGGCGCGCCT
GTCATTCTAAATCTCTCTTTCAGCCTAAAGCTTTTTCCCCGTATCCCCCCAGGTGTCTGCAGGCTCAAAG
AGCAGCGAGAAGCGTTCAGAGGAAAGCGATCCCGTGCCACCTTCCCCGTGCCCGGGCTGTCCCCGCACGC
TGCCGGCTCGGGGATGCGGGGGGAGCGCCGGACCGGAGCGGAGCCCCGGGCGGCTCGCTGCTGCCCCCTA
GCGGGGGAGGGACGTAATTACATCCCTGGGGGCTTTGGGGGGGGGCTGTCCCCGTGAGCTCCCAGGCGCG
CCAACTCGGTACCGTATCGATGTCGACGTTAACGCTAGTGATATCAACTTTGTATAGAAAAGTTGGCTCC
GAATTCGCCCTTGACAGCAGAGATCCAGTTTGGTTAATTAATTGGCTCCGGTGCCCGTCAGTGGGCAGAG
CGCACATCGCCCACAGTCCCCGAGAAGTTGTGGGGAGGGGTCGGCAATTGAACCGGTGCCTAGAGAAGGT
GGCGCGGGGTAAACTGGGAAAGTGATGTCGTGTACTGGCTCCGCCTTTTTCCCGAGGGTGGGGGAGAACC
GTATATAAGTGCAGTAGTCGCCGTGAACGTTCTTTTTCGCAACGGGTTTGCCGCCAGAACACAGGTAAGT
GCCGTGTGTGGTTCCCGCGGGCCTGGCCTCTTTACGGGTTATGGCCCTTGCGTGCCTTGAATTACTTCCA
CCTGGCTGCAGTACGTGATTCTTGATCCCGAGCTTCGGGTTGGAAGTGGGTGGGAGAGTTCGAGGCCTTG
CGCTTAAGGAGCCCCTTCGCCTCGTGCTTGAGTTGAGGCCTGGCCTGGGCGCTGGGGCCGCCGCGTGCGA
ATCTGGTGGCACCTTCGCGCCTGTCTCGCTGCTTTCGATAAGTCTCTAGCCATTTAAAATTTTTGATGAC
CTGCTGCGACGCTTTTTTTCTGGCAAGATAGTCTTGTAAATGCGGGCCAAGATCTGCACACTGGTATTTC
GGTTTTTGGGGCCGCGGGCGGCGACGGGGCCCGTGCGTCCCAGCGCACATGTTCGGCGAGGCGGGGCCTG
CGAGCGCGGCCACCGAGAATCGGACGGGGGTAGTCTCAAGCTGGCCGGCCTGCTCTGGTGCCTGGCCTCG
CGCCGCCGTGTATCGCCCCGCCCTGGGCGGCAAGGCTGGCCCGGTCGGCACCAGTTGCGTGAGCGGAAAG
ATGGCCGCTTCCCGGCCCTGCTGCAGGGAGCTCAAAATGGAGGACGCGGCGCTCGGGAGAGCGGGCGGGT
GAGTCACCCACACAAAGGAAAAGGGCCTTTCCGTCCTCAGCCGTCGCTTCATGTGACTCCACGGAGTACC
GGGCGCCGTCCAGGCACCTCGATTAGTTCTCGAGCTTTTGGAGTACGTCGTCTTTAGGTTGGGGGGAGGG
GTTTTATGCGATGGAGTTTCCCCACACTGAGTGGGTGGAGACTGAAGTTAGGCCAGCTTGGCACTTGATG
TAATTCTCCTTGGAATTTGCCCTTTTTGAGTTTGGATCTTGGTTCATTCTCAAGCCTCAGACAGTGGTTC
AAAGTTTTTTTCTTCCATTTCAGGTGTCGTGAGAAGGGCGAATTCGACCCAAGTTTGTACAAAAAAGCAG
GCTCGCCACCATGGTGAGCAAGGGCGAGGAGCTGTTCACCGGGGTGGTGCCCATCCTGGTCGAGCTGGAC
GGCGACGTAAACGGCCACAAGTTCAGCGTGAGGGGCGAGGGCGAGGGCGATGCCACCAACGGCAAGCTGA
CCCTGAAGTTCATCTGCACCACCGGCAAGCTGCCCGTGCCCTGGCCCACCCTCGTGACCACCCTGAGCCA
CGGCGTGCAGTGCTTCGCCCGCTACCCCGACCACATGAAGCAGCACGACTTCTTCAAGTCCGCCATGCCC
GAAGGCTACGTCCAGGAGCGCACCATCTTCTTCAAGGACGACGGCACCTACAAGACCCGCGCCGAGGTGA
AGTTCGAGGGCGACACCCTAGTGAACCGCATCGAGCTGAAGGGCGTCGACTTCAAGGAGGACGGCAACAT
CCTGGGGCACAAGCTGGAGTACAACTTCAACAGCCACAACATCTATATCATGGCCGTCAAGCAGAAGAAC
GGCATCAAGGTGAACTTCAAGATCCGCCACAACGTGGAGGACGGCAGCGTGCAGCTCGCCGACCACTACC
AGCAGAACACCCCCATCGGCGACGGCCCCGTGCTGCTGCCCGACAGCCACTACCTGAGCACCCAGTCCGT
GCTGAGCAAAGACCCCAACGAGAAGCGCGATCACATGGTCCTGCTGGAGTTCCGCACCGCCGCCGGGATC
ACTCTCGGCATGGACGAGCTGTACAAGTAATACCACCCAGCTTTCTTGTACAAAGTGGTACGCGTGAATT
CACTCCTCAGGTGCAGGCTGCCTATCAGAAGGTGGTGGCTGGTGTGGCCAATGCCCTGGCTCACAAATAC
CACTGAGATCTTTTTCCCTCTGCCAAAAATTATGGGGACATCATGAAGCCCCTTGAGCATCTGACTTCTG
GCTAATAAAGGAAATTTATTTTCATTGCAATAGTGTGTTGGAATTTTTTGTGTCTCTCACTCGGAAGGAC
ATATGGGAGGGCAAATCATTTAAAACATCAGAATGAGTATTTGGTTTAGAGTTTGGCAACATATGCCCAT
ATGCTGGCTGCCATGAACAAAGGTTGGCTATAAAGAGGTCATCAGTATATGAAACAGCCCCCTGCTGTCC
ATTCCTTATTCCATAGAAAAGCCTTGACTTGAGGTTAGATTTTTTTTATATTTTGTTTTGTGTTATTTTT
TTCTTTAACATCCCTAAAATTTTCCTTACATGTTTTACTAGCCAGATTTTTCCTCCTCTCCTGACTACTC
CCAGTCATAGCTGTCCCTCTTCTCTTATGGAGATCCCTCGACCTGCAGCCCAAGCTTGGCGTAATCATGG
TCATAGCTGTTTCCTGTGTGAAATTGTTATCCGCTCACAATTCCACACAACATACGAGCCGGAAGCATAA
AGTGTAAAGCCTGGGGTGCCTAATGAGTGAGCTAACTCACATTAATTGCGTTGCGCTCACTGCCCGCTTT
CCAGTCGGGAAACCTGTCGTGCCAGCGGATCGACAGTACTAAGCTTGGTCTAATACCCAATCTCTCGTCT
TATCCAGATGTTTTATACGCCTCTGGCCCGTGTCTCAAAATCTCTGATGTTACATTGCACAAGATAAAAT
AATATCATCATGAACAATAAAACTGTCTGCTTACATAAACAGTAATACAAGGGGTGTTATGAGCCATATT
CAACGGGAAACGTCGAGGCCGCGATTAAATTCCAACATGGATGCTGATTTATATGGGTATAAATGGGCTC
GCGATAATGTCGGGCAATCAGGTGCGACAATCTATCGCTTGTATGGGAAGCCCGATGCGCCAGAGTTGTT
TCTGAAACATGGCAAAGGTAGCGTTGCCAATGATGTTACAGATGAGATGGTCAGACTAAACTGGCTGACG
GAATTTATGCCTCTTCCGACCATCAAGCATTTTATCCGTACTCCTGATGATGCATGGTTACTCACCACTG
CGATCCCCGGAAAAACAGCATTCCAGGTATTAGAAGAATATCCTGATTCAGGTGAAAATATTGTTGATGC
GCTGGCAGTGTTCCTGCGCCGGTTGCATTCGATTCCTGTTTGTAATTGTCCTTTTAACAGCGATCGCGTA
TTTCGTCTCGCTCAGGCGCAATCACGAATGAATAACGGTTTGGTTGATGCGAGTGATTTTGATGACGAGC
GTAATGGCTGGCCTGTTGAACAAGTCTGGAAAGAAATGCATAAACTTTTGCCATTCTCACCGGATTCAGT
CGTCACTCATGGTGATTTCTCACTTGATAACCTTATTTTTGACGAGGGGAAATTAATAGGTTGTATTGAT
GTTGGACGAGTCGGAATCGCAGACCGATACCAGGATCTTGCCATCCTATGGAACTGCCTCGGTGAGTTTT
CTCCTTCATTACAGAAACGGCTTTTTCAAAAATATGGTATTGATAATCCTGATATGAATAAATTGCAGTT
TCATTTGATGCTCGATGAGTTTTTCTAATCAGAATTGGTTAATTGGTTGTAACACTGGCAGAGCATTACG
CTGACTTGACGGGACGGCGCAAGCTCATGACCAAAATCCCTTAACGTGAGTTACGCGTCGTTCCACTGAG
CGTCAGAGGTATCACTAGTATTACAGAGGTAAGTTATAACAGTCGCCTAACCC
Features (pLannotate 1.2.2; 28 found; start..end, strand, type, name):
     87..675     -  rep_origin     ori: high-copy-number ColE1/pMB1/pBR322/pUC origin of replication
    846..1706    -  CDS            AmpR: β-lactamase; bla; confers resistance to ampicillin, carbenicillin, and related antibiotics
   1707..1778    -  promoter       AmpR promoter: bla
   1857..2456    +  CDS            PuroR: puromycin N-acetyltransferase; pac from Streptomyces alboniger; confers resistance to puromycin
   2461..2541    +  CDS            HBB (fragment): HBB_PONPY - Experimental evidence at transcript level: Swiss-Prot protein existence level 2. Involved in oxygen transport from the lung to the various peripheral tissues. From Pongo pygmaeus (Bornean orangutan).
   2612..2667    +  polyA_signal   β-globin poly(A) signal: rabbit β-globin polyadenylation signal (Gil and Proudfoot, 1987)
   3646..3666    +  protein_bind   attB4: mutant version of attB; core recombination site for the Gateway® BP reaction BP Clonase™
   3734..3945    +  promoter       EF-1α core promoter: core promoter for human elongation factor EF-1α
   3946..4884    +  intron         EF-1α intron A: intron upstream of the start codon of human EF-1α
   4911..4931    +  protein_bind   attB1: mutant version of attB; core recombination site for the Gateway® BP reaction BP Clonase™
   4951..5646    +  CDS            mKate2: mKate2 is a basic (constitutively fluorescent) red fluorescent protein published in 2009, derived from Entacmaea quadricolor. It is reported to be a rapidly-maturing monomer with moderate acid sensitivity.
   5666..5690    -  protein_bind   attB2: mutant version of attB; recombination site for the Gateway® BP reaction BP Clonase™
   5765..5908    +  CDS            HBB (fragment): HBB_HIPAM - Experimental evidence at protein level: Swiss-Prot protein existence level 1. Involved in oxygen transport from the lung to the various peripheral tissues. From Hippopotamus amphibius (Hippopotamus).
   5979..6034    +  polyA_signal   β-globin poly(A) signal: rabbit β-globin polyadenylation signal (Gil and Proudfoot, 1987)
   6418..6443    +  misc_feature   SA: splice acceptor site
   7115..7135    +  protein_bind   attB4: mutant version of attB; core recombination site for the Gateway® BP reaction BP Clonase™
   7203..7414    +  promoter       EF-1α core promoter: core promoter for human elongation factor EF-1α
   7415..8353    +  intron         EF-1α intron A: intron upstream of the start codon of human EF-1α
   8380..8400    +  protein_bind   attB1: mutant version of attB; core recombination site for the Gateway® BP reaction BP Clonase™
   8411..9127    +  CDS            EBFP2: EBFP2 is a basic (constitutively fluorescent) blue fluorescent protein published in 2007, derived from Aequorea victoria. It is reported to be a rapidly-maturing monomer with moderate acid sensitivity.
   9135..9159    -  protein_bind   attB2: mutant version of attB; recombination site for the Gateway® BP reaction BP Clonase™
   9163..9243    +  CDS            HBB (fragment): HBB_PONPY - Experimental evidence at transcript level: Swiss-Prot protein existence level 2. Involved in oxygen transport from the lung to the various peripheral tissues. From Pongo pygmaeus (Bornean orangutan).
   9314..9369    +  polyA_signal   β-globin poly(A) signal: rabbit β-globin polyadenylation signal (Gil and Proudfoot, 1987)
   9752..9774    -  protein_bind   lac operator (fragment): The lac repressor binds to the lac operator to inhibit transcription in E. coli. This inhibition can be relieved by adding lactose or isopropyl-β-D-thiogalactopyranoside (IPTG). lac repressor encoded by lacI
   9778..9808    -  promoter       lac promoter: promoter for the E. coli lac operon
   9823..9844    -  protein_bind   CAP binding site: CAP binding activates transcription in the presence of cAMP. E. coli catabolite activator protein
   9857..9896    -  CDS            lacI (fragment): lac repressor; lacI; The lac repressor binds to the lac operator to inhibit transcription in E. coli. This inhibition can be relieved by adding lactose or isopropyl-β-D-thiogalactopyranoside (IPTG).
  10069..10878   +  CDS            KanR: aminoglycoside phosphotransferase; aph(3')-Ia; confers resistance to kanamycin in bacteria or G418 (Geneticin®) in eukaryotes
