[The description below was written by a language model from this plasmid's Addgene catalogue record and pLannotate feature annotations shown in this document.]
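Description:
LSB-hsa-miR-548a-5p is a mammalian expression and synthetic biology plasmid built on the Low Sensor Backbone (LSB), designed as a two-colour fluorescent sensor of microRNA activity. The depositor sequence is about 11 kb. It replicates in E. coli from a high-copy ColE1/pUC-type origin and carries both AmpR (β-lactamase) and KanR (aminoglycoside phosphotransferase), matching the catalogue's dual ampicillin and kanamycin selection. Remnants of a lac promoter/operator region are also annotated in the backbone.

The payload consists of two parallel transcription units. Each is driven by the human EF-1α core promoter with its intron A, flanked by Gateway attB4/attB1/attB2 scars, and terminated by a rabbit β-globin 3' region and poly(A) signal. One unit expresses the red fluorescent protein mKate2, and the catalogue states that a target site for human miR-548a-5p sits in its 3' UTR. This site is not separately annotated in the feature table. The other unit expresses the blue protein EBFP2 without a target and serves as an internal normaliser. When miR-548a-5p is active in transfected cells, mKate2 output is repressed relative to EBFP2, so the red-to-blue ratio reports miRNA activity.

A puromycin N-acetyltransferase coding sequence with its own β-globin poly(A) signal is also present for selection in mammalian cells, although no dedicated promoter for it is annotated. The depositor notes that the repeated poly(A) elements make the plasmid inherently unstable. The physical plasmid also differs slightly from the deposited sequence, including short insertions flanking the puromycin coding region that reportedly do not impair puromycin selection.
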