Addgene plasmid #103627: LSB-hsa-miR-548a-5p
Purpose: Used to sense miRNA activity using fluorescence based tools. hsa-miR-548a-5p target in 3' UTR of of mKate. miRNA activity can be measured by the repression of mKate2 relative to EBFP2 fluorescent proteins . Plasmid is inherently unstable; please see Depositor Comments
Depositing lab: Ron Weiss. Depositing organization: Massachusetts Institute of Technology. Publication: A mixed antagonistic/synergistic miRNA repression model enables accurate predictions of multi-input miRNA sensor activity. Gam JJ, Babb J, Weiss R. Nat Commun. 2018 Jun 22;9(1):2430. doi: 10.1038/s41467-018-04575-0. PubMed 29934631.
Backbone
  Vector backbone: Low Sensor Backbone (LSB)
  Vector type: Mammalian Expression, Synthetic Biology
Growth in bacteria
  Bacterial resistance: Ampicillin and Kanamycin, 100 & 50 μg/mL
  Growth temperature: 30°C
  Growth strain: NEB Stable
  Copy number: High Copy
Gene/Insert
  Gene/Insert name: hsa-miR-548a-5p target
  Species: H. sapiens (human)
  Promoter: EF-1a
  Cloning method: Gibson Cloning
Terms and licenses: Academic/Nonprofit Terms; Industry Terms: Not Available to Industry
Depositor comments: Please note that this plasmid is inherently unstable due to a repeating poly A element. We recommend performing a diagnostic digest on multiple colonies upon receipt. The depositors would like to note the presence of several discrepancies between the depositor sequence and physical plasmid sequence. In particular, the sequences upstream and downstream of the puromycin coding region have 10 bp insertions which do not affect the ability to perform puromycin selection. The sequences for those regions within the physical plasmids are as follows: Upstream of Puro: GAATTCGACCGCCTGTCTCAAGGTGCCACC; Downstream of Puro: GCTTTGAGACTACGCGTGAATTCACTCCTC. Please contact if you are interested in this plasmid prior to placing an order.
How to cite: LSB-hsa-miR-548a-5p was a gift from Ron Weiss (Addgene plasmid # 103627 ; http://n2t.net/addgene:103627 ; RRID:Addgene_103627)
