>Addgene plasmid #103627 | LSB-hsa-miR-548a-5p | depositor partial sequence | sequence record 196303 | hsa-miR-548a-5p target
GGTAAAACTCGCAATTACTTTT
